>Addgene plasmid #55074 | mCherry-MannII-N-10 | depositor partial sequence | sequence record 85458 | insert sequence
TGACGTCAGATCCGCTAGCGCCACCATGAAGTTAAGTCGCCAGTTCACCGTGTTTGGCAGCGCGATCTTC
TGCGTCGTAATCTTCTCACTCTACCTGATGCTGGACAGGGGTCACTTGGACTACCCTCGGGGCCCGCGCC
AGGAGGGCTCCTTTCCGCAGGGCCAGCTTTCAATATTGCAAGAAAAGATTGACCATTTGGAGCGTTTGCT
CGCTGAGAACAACGAGATCATCTCAAATATCAGAGACTCAGTCATCAACCTGAGCGAGTCTGTGGAGGAC
GGCCCGCGGGGGTCACCAGGCAACGCCAGCCAAGGCTCCATCCACCTCCACTCGCCACAGTTGGCCCTGC
AGGCTGACCCCAGCTCCGGATCGGATCCACCGGTCGCCACCATGGTGAGCAAGGGCGAGGAGGATAACAT
GGCCATCATCAAGGAGTTCATGCGCTTCAAGGTGCACATGGAGGGCTCCGTGAACGGCCACGAGTTCGAG
ATCGAGGGCGAGGGCGAGGGCCGCCCCTACGAGGGCACCCAGACCGCCAAGCTGAAGGTGACCAAGGGTG
GCCCCCTGCCCTTCGCCTGGGACATCCTGTCCCCTCAGTTCATGTACGGCTCCAAGGCCTACGTGAAGCA
CCCCGCCGACATCCCCGACTACTTGAAGCTGTCCTTCCCCGAGGGCTTCAAGTGGGAGCGCGTGATGAAC
TTCGAGGACGGCGGCGTGGTGACCGTGACCCAGGACTCCTCCCTGCAGGACGGCGAGTTCATCTACAAGG
TGAAGCTGCGCGGCACCAACTTCCCCTCCGACGGCCCCGTAATGCAGAAGAAGACCATGGGCTGGGAGGC
CTCCTCCGAGCGGATGTACCCCGAGGACGGCGCCCTGAAGGGCGAGATCAAGCAGAGGCTGAAGCTGAAG
GACGGCGGCCACTACGACGCTGAGGTCAAGACCACCTACAAGGCCAAGAAGCCCGTGCAGCTGCCCGGCG
CCTACAACGTCAACATCAAGTTGGACATCACCTCCCACAACGAGGACTACACCATCGTGGAACAGTACGA
ACGCGCCGAGGGCCGCCACTCCACCGGCGGCATGGACGAGCTGTACAAGTAAAGCGGCCGCGACTCTAGA
TCATAATCAGCCATAC
