>Addgene plasmid #55074 | mCherry-MannII-N-10 | addgene partial sequence | sequence record 100888 | mCherry-R 5'-TTGGTCACCTTCAGCTTGG-3'
CCTCGATCTCGAACTCGTGGCCGTTCACGGAGCCCTCCATGTGCACCTTGAAGCGCATGAACTCCTTGAT
GATGGCCATGTTATCCTCCTCGCCCTTGCTCACCATGGTGGCGACCGGTGGATCCGATCCGGAGCTGGGG
TCAGCCTGCAGGGCCAACTGTGGCGAGTGGAGGTGGATGGAGCCTTGGCTGGCGTTGCCTGGTGACCCCC
GCGGGCCGTCCTCCACAGACTCGCTCAGGTTGATGACTGAGTCTCTGATATTTGAGATGATCTCGTTGTT
CTCAGCGAGCAAACGCTCCAAATGGTCAATCTTTTCTTGCAATATTGAAAGCTGGCCCTGCGGAAAGGAG
CCCTCCTGGCGCGGGCCCCGAGGGTAGTCCAAGTGACCCCTGTCCAGCATCAGGTAGAGTGAGAAGATTA
CGACGCAGAAGATCGCGCTGCCAAACACGGTGAACTGGCGACTTAACTTCATGGTGGCGCTAGCGGATCT
GACGGTTCACTAAACCAGCTCTGCTTATATAGACCTCCCACCGTACACGCCTACCGCCCATTTGCGTCAA
TGGGGCGGAGTTGTTACGACATTTTGGAAAGTCCCGTTGATTTTGGTGCCAAAACAAACTCCCATTGACG
TCAATGGGGTGGAGACTTGGAAATCCCCGTGAGTCAAACCGCTATCCACGCCCATTGATGTACTGCCAAA
ACCGCATCACCATGGTAATAGCGATGACTAATACGTAGATGTACTGCCAAGTAGGAAAGTCCCATAAGGT
CATGTACTGGGCATAATGCCAGGCGGGCCATTTACCGTCATTGACGTCAATAGGG
