[The description below was written by a language model from this plasmid's Addgene catalogue record.]
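Description:
mCherry-MannII-N-10 is a mammalian expression plasmid built on the mCherry-N1 backbone (about 4.75 kb without the insert) that produces a red fluorescent marker for the Golgi complex. It is maintained in bacteria as a high-copy plasmid under kanamycin selection, and it carries a neomycin resistance marker so that transfected mammalian cells can be selected with G418. No feature table accompanies the record, so the replication origins and polyadenylation elements are not itemised. The listed 3′ sequencing primer does suggest an SV40 polyadenylation signal downstream of the fusion.

The insert is a fragment of mouse mannosidase II (MannII) restricted to amino acids 1–112 rather than the full-length enzyme. It is expressed from the CMV promoter, a strong constitutive promoter in most mammalian cell lines. In the N1 arrangement the insert lies upstream of the fluorescent protein, so mCherry is fused to the C terminus of the MannII fragment. The "10" in the name may refer to the linker between the two parts, but the record does not say so. Mannosidase II is a resident Golgi glycosidase, and in Golgi enzymes of this type the N-terminal region generally contains the membrane anchor and retention determinants. This truncated portion therefore serves as a targeting sequence that carries mCherry to the Golgi without expressing the complete enzyme.

The stated purpose is Golgi localization, with excitation at 587 nm and emission at 610 nm. The construct is suited to labelling the Golgi in live or fixed mammalian cells by fluorescence microscopy, for example in colocalization work alongside green or other spectrally distinct markers.
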