Addgene plasmid #55074: mCherry-MannII-N-10
Purpose: Localization: Golgi Complex, Excitation: 587, Emission: 610
Depositing lab: Michael Davidson. Depositing organization: Florida State University, Tallahassee.
Backbone
  Vector backbone: mCherry-N1
  Backbone size w/o insert (bp): 4750
  Vector type: Mammalian Expression
  Selectable markers: Neomycin (select with G418)
Growth in bacteria
  Bacterial resistance: Kanamycin, 50 μg/mL
  Growth temperature: 37°C
  Growth strain: DH5alpha
  Copy number: High Copy
Gene/Insert
  Gene/Insert name: MannII (alt name: NM_008549.2)
  Species: M. musculus (mouse)
  Mutation: aa 1-112 of MannII
  Promoter: CMV
  Tag / fusion protein: mCherry (C terminal on backbone)
  Cloning method: Unknown
  Sequencing primers: 5′ CMV-F; 3′ SV40pA-R
Terms and licenses: Academic/Nonprofit Terms; Industry Terms: Not Available to Industry
Depositor comments: . Excitation = 587; Emission = 610
How to cite: mCherry-MannII-N-10 was a gift from Michael Davidson (Addgene plasmid # 55074 ; http://n2t.net/addgene:55074 ; RRID:Addgene_55074)
